Addgene plasmid #29294: pEMS1704
Purpose: Pleiades (Ple) MiniPromoter expression pattern described in de Leeuw et al., MTM, 2014 (PMID: 24761428).
Depositing lab: Elizabeth Simpson. Depositing organization: University of British Columbia. Publication: A regulatory toolbox of MiniPromoters to drive selective expression in the brain. Portales-Casamar E, Swanson DJ, Liu L, de Leeuw CN, Banks KG, Ho Sui SJ, Fulton DL, Ali J, Amirabbasi M, Arenillas DJ, Babyak N, Black SF, Bonaguro RJ, Brauer E, Candido TR, Castellarin M, Chen J, Chen Y, Cheng JC, Chopra V, Docking TR, Dreolini L, D'Souza CA, Flynn EK, Glenn R, Hatakka K, Hearty TG, Imanian B, Jiang S, Khorasan-zadeh S, Komljenovic I, Laprise S, Liao NY, Lim JS, Lithwick S, Liu F, Liu J, Lu M, McConechy M, McLeod AJ, Milisavljevic M, Mis J, O'Connor K, Palma B, Palmquist DL, Schmouth JF, Swanson MI, Tam B, Ticoll A, Turner JL, Varhol R, Vermeulen J, Watkins RF, Wilson G, Wong BK, Wong SH, Wong TY, Yang GS, Ypsilanti AR, Jones SJ, Holt RA, Goldowitz D, Wasserman WW, Simpson EM. Proc Natl Acad Sci U S A. 2010 Sep 21. 107(38):16589-94. 10.1073/pnas.1009158107 PubMed 20807748.
Backbone
  Vector backbone: pEMS1313
  Backbone size w/o insert (bp): 18843
  Vector type: Pleiades Promoter Project [sic, Pleaides Plieades]
Growth in bacteria
  Bacterial resistance: Ampicillin, 100 μg/mL
  Growth temperature: 37°C
  Growth strain: DH5alpha
  Growth instructions: DH10B
  Copy number: High Copy
Gene/Insert
  Gene/Insert name: Ple232 (alt names: TNNT1; Troponin T, slow skeletal muscle)
  Species: H. sapiens (human)
  Insert size (bp): 1209
  Entrez Gene: TNNT1 (a.k.a. ANM, NEM5, STNT, TNT, TNTS)
  Tag / fusion protein: Intron-LacZ-NLS (C terminal on backbone)
  Cloning method: Restriction Enzyme; 5′ cloning site FseI (unknown if destroyed); 3′ cloning site AscI (unknown if destroyed)
  Sequencing primers: 5′ Unknown
Terms and licenses: Academic/Nonprofit Terms; Industry Terms
How to cite: pEMS1704 was a gift from Elizabeth Simpson (Addgene plasmid # 29294 ; http://n2t.net/addgene:29294 ; RRID:Addgene_29294)
