[The description below was written by a language model from this plasmid's Addgene catalogue record.]
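Description:
pEMS1704 is a Pleiades Promoter Project plasmid built on the large pEMS1313 backbone (about 18.8 kb without insert). It carries the human MiniPromoter Ple232, a compact 1,209 bp regulatory sequence designed from the TNNT1 locus, which encodes slow skeletal muscle troponin T. The MiniPromoter was introduced by restriction cloning between FseI and AscI sites; the record does not say whether these sites remain intact. The plasmid is maintained in E. coli as a high-copy construct under ampicillin selection. No feature table accompanies the entry, so the origin of replication and the other contents of the sizeable backbone are not documented here.

The insert is a regulatory element rather than a coding sequence, so the "tag" listed in the record is really the reporter it drives. Downstream of the cloning site the backbone supplies an intron-LacZ-NLS cassette. The intron is a standard way to improve transgene expression through splicing. LacZ encodes beta-galactosidase, which can be detected histochemically, and the nuclear localisation signal concentrates the product in the nucleus so that individual expressing cells are easier to resolve. Any staining pattern therefore reports the cell types and regions in which Ple232 is transcriptionally active.

The construct belongs to a toolbox of small human-derived promoters intended to give selective expression in the brain, and the expression pattern of this MiniPromoter has been described in the project's published work. The record does not state how the plasmid is delivered or integrated into the target organism.
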