>Addgene plasmid #29294 | pEMS1704 | addgene partial sequence | sequence record 34643 | 29294 with M13pUC-fwd (5' CCCAGTCACGACGTTGTAAAACG 3')
AGTGGATGTCAGTAAGACCAATAGGTGCCTATCAGAAACGCAAGAGTCTTCTCTGTCTCGACAAGCCCAG
TTTCTATTGGTCTCCTTAAACCTGTCTTGTAACCTTGATACTTACGGCGCGCCTGCTGTGAATCTTGAGG
CTGAGCCTTGCTGAGGGCACTGAAGCTCCGGGGAGTTTATAGCTGGAGGCTCGGGCCCGCCCCGAGGGGA
GAGGGAGGGGGAGAGAATTCCTTTGCTCAAACACAAGCCTGGGAGTTCAGAGACAGCCCTGCTGCCCCTG
GCTCCACACTCAGAGTCCAGAAGCCTCCGTGGGCCCCTCCCCAACCCCATGCCAACCCCATCTGCATGGC
CCAGGAGCCCCGCCCCTGCTCCCACCCCACACCCCAGGCTCCCGTGGTGCTCCAACTACCTCCCTTATAG
CTCCCTGTGCTTTGACGTCCCCATGCCCGGCACACAGTAGGTCCTTGGAGGGGAGAGGCTGGGAGTCTAG
ACTCCTGAGTCTGAGGGAGGAGCGGGCTGGGGGCCTGTACTCCTGCGTCTGATGGAGGAGGGCTCAGGTC
TGGACTCTTG
